>Addgene plasmid #18622 | T4 Lysozyme V149T WT* | addgene partial sequence | sequence record 24407 | 3primeUP
TANTGAAAAAAGCCCGCTCATTAGGCGGGCTCAGATCTGCTCATGTTTGACAGCTTATCATCGATAAGCT
TCGGCAATAAATTCTTGATATGTTTTCATATGTTTCCTTTAAATATTTTAATTAGTAATTGTCTATTCAA
GTAATTGTGAATATACTATCACAATTCCAAGAGAAAGTAAACAGCTTTATAGATTTTTATACGCGTCCCA
AGTGCCAGTTCTAAACGTTGTAATGGTTCGTTTTGCGCGATTAGGTGTTTGATTATACCATCTACTTTTA
GCTAAGTTAACTGCTGCTTCATCCCAGCGTTTTTGTTGAAGCATACGTAAAGAGTTAGTAAATCCTGCCA
CACCGGTTTCTCCCATTTGGAAAACCATATTAATCAATGCAGCGCGACGAACCGCATCAAGAGAATCATA
AACCGGTTTTAATTTAGCATTTCTCAGAATTCCGCGAACAGCAGCATCAACATCCTGATTAAAGAGTTTT
TCAGCCTCATCTTTTGTAATTACACCATTAGTATTACGCCCAATAGCTTTATCTAATTCAGATTTAGCAG
CATTAAGTGATGGACTTTTTGTAAGCAAATGACCGATGCCAATAGTGTAATAGCCTTCTGTGTCTTTATA
GATTTTAAGTCTAAGACCTTCATCTATACGTAACATTTCAAATATATTCATAATACCTCCTAAGCATCGA
TGGATCCTGTTTCCTGTGTGAAATTGTTATCCGCTCACATTCCACACATTATACGAGCCGATGATAATGT
CACAGGGGGATGGGGAGTAGCTGATCNGTTCCNGGTGANN
