[The description below was written by a language model from this plasmid's Addgene catalogue record.]
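Description:
T4 Lysozyme V149T WT* is a bacterial expression plasmid built on the pHS1403 backbone (about 5 kb without insert) that carries the bacteriophage T4 lysozyme gene (gene e) as an insert of roughly 600 bp. It is maintained in E. coli as a high-copy plasmid under ampicillin selection. The record does not name the origin of replication or the promoter that drives expression, and no feature table is supplied, so the regulatory architecture of the vector cannot be described from the available information. No fusion tags or reporters are listed.

The insert was placed between BamHI and HindIII sites, both of which remain intact. According to the depositor's notes, the BamHI site lies 27 bp from the start codon and the HindIII site 115 bp beyond the stop codon, so the lysozyme coding region can be excised or exchanged as a cassette with short flanking sequence. The encoded protein carries the point substitution V149T in the "WT*" background. The record does not define WT*, but in the T4 lysozyme literature this term conventionally refers to the cysteine-free pseudo-wild-type protein used as a reference background for mutagenesis. The record also lists "A149T" as an alternative name, which is inconsistent with the stated V149T mutation and is not explained.

The intended use is not stated. A single-residue variant of this kind in a bacterial expression vector is suited to producing recombinant mutant lysozyme for comparison with the parent protein, for example in studies of protein stability, folding and structure.
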