Addgene plasmid #18622: T4 Lysozyme V149T WT*
Depositing lab: Brian Matthews. Depositing organization: University of Oregon.
Backbone
  Vector backbone: pHS1403
  Backbone size w/o insert (bp): 5000
  Vector type: Bacterial Expression
Growth in bacteria
  Bacterial resistance: Ampicillin, 100 μg/mL
  Growth temperature: 37°C
  Growth strain: DH5alpha
  Copy number: High Copy
Gene/Insert
  Gene/Insert name: T4 Lysozyme (alt name: A149T)
  Species: Bacteriophage T4
  Insert size (bp): 600
  Mutation: V149T WT*
  GenBank ID: NP_049736
  Entrez Gene: e (a.k.a. T4p123)
  Cloning method: Restriction Enzyme; 5′ cloning site BamHI (not destroyed); 3′ cloning site HindIII (not destroyed)
  Sequencing primers: 5′ na; 3′ GGCGTATCACGAGGCCC
Terms and licenses: Academic/Nonprofit Terms; Industry Terms: Not Available to Industry
Depositor comments: The BamHI site is 27 bp from the ATG and the HindIII site is 115 bp from the stop.
How to cite: T4 Lysozyme V149T WT* was a gift from Brian Matthews (Addgene plasmid # 18622 ; http://n2t.net/addgene:18622 ; RRID:Addgene_18622)
